Addgene plasmid #209850: Bet1-GFP
Purpose: Expresses Bet1-GFP in mammalian cells
Depositing lab: Geert van den Bogaart. Publication: Congenital disorder of glycosylation caused by starting site-specific variant in syntaxin-5. Linders PTA, Gerretsen ECF, Ashikov A, Vals MA, de Boer R, Revelo NH, Arts R, Baerenfaenger M, Zijlstra F, Huijben K, Raymond K, Muru K, Fjodorova O, Pajusalu S, Ounap K, Ter Beest M, Lefeber D, van den Bogaart G. Nat Commun. 2021 Oct 28;12(1):6227. doi: 10.1038/s41467-021-26534-y. PubMed 34711829.
Backbone
  Vector backbone: pEGFP-N1
  Backbone manufacturer: Clontech
  Vector type: Mammalian Expression
Growth in bacteria
  Bacterial resistance: Kanamycin, 50 μg/mL
  Growth temperature: 37°C
  Growth strain: DH5alpha
  Copy number: High Copy
Gene/Insert
  Gene/Insert name: Bet1 (alt name: Golgi vesicular membrane-trafficking protein p18)
  Species: H. sapiens (human)
  GenBank ID: NM_001317739.1
  Entrez Gene: BET1 (a.k.a. HBET1)
  Promoter: CMV
  Tag / fusion protein: eGFP (C terminal on insert)
  Cloning method: Restriction Enzyme; 5′ cloning site EcoRI (unknown if destroyed); 3′ cloning site BamHI (unknown if destroyed)
  Sequencing primers: 5′ TAACAACTCCGCCCCATT; 3′ GTCCAGCTCGACCAGGATGGG
Terms and licenses: Academic/Nonprofit Terms; Industry Terms: Not Available to Industry
How to cite: Bet1-GFP was a gift from Geert van den Bogaart (Addgene plasmid # 209850 ; http://n2t.net/addgene:209850 ; RRID:Addgene_209850)
