[The description below was written by a language model from this plasmid's Addgene catalogue record and pLannotate feature annotations shown in this document.]
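Description:
Bet1-GFP is a mammalian expression plasmid of about 5 kb, built on the Clontech pEGFP-N1 backbone, that produces human BET1 fused at its C terminus to enhanced GFP. The BET1 coding sequence was inserted between the EcoRI and BamHI sites of the multiple cloning site, placing it just downstream of the human cytomegalovirus immediate early enhancer and promoter and upstream of the mammalian codon-optimised EGFP open reading frame, separated by a short linker derived from the remaining polylinker. An SV40 polyadenylation signal terminates the fusion transcript. BET1 (also called Golgi vesicular membrane-trafficking protein p18) is a SNARE protein required for vesicular transport from the endoplasmic reticulum to the Golgi, where it participates in docking of ER-derived vesicles with the cis-Golgi membrane.

The plasmid is maintained in E. coli at high copy through a ColE1/pUC-type origin and is selected with kanamycin. Resistance comes from the Tn5 aminoglycoside phosphotransferase gene (NeoR/KanR), which is preceded by both a bacterial bla promoter and the SV40 enhancer/early promoter and followed by an HSV thymidine kinase polyadenylation signal. The same cassette can therefore also confer G418 resistance in mammalian cells for selecting stable transfectants. An f1 phage origin is present as well, allowing single-stranded DNA production. The short large T antigen, ble and bGH poly(A) fragments in the annotation are probably partial matches to backbone sequence rather than functional elements. According to the record, the construct is intended for expressing fluorescently tagged Bet1 in mammalian cells, which suits it to visualising this SNARE in studies of ER-to-Golgi trafficking.
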