Features (pLannotate 1.2.2; 15 found; start..end, strand, type, name):
     68..371     +  enhancer       CMV enhancer: human cytomegalovirus immediate early enhancer
    372..575     +  promoter       CMV promoter: human cytomegalovirus (CMV) immediate early promoter
    598..625     +  misc_feature   MCS (fragment): multiple cloning site
    626..979     +  CDS            BET1: BET1_HUMAN - Experimental evidence at protein level: Swiss-Prot protein existence level 1. Required for vesicular transport from the ER to the Golgi complex. Functions as a SNARE involved in the docking process of ER- derived vesicles with the cis-Golgi membrane (By similarity). From Homo sapiens (Human).
   1001..1720    +  CDS            EGFP: the original enhanced GFP (Yang et al., 1996) mammalian codon-optimized
   1737..1820    +  CDS            large T antigen (fragment): large T antigen from SV40 (simian virus 40)
   1843..1964    +  polyA_signal   SV40 poly(A) signal: SV40 polyadenylation signal
   1998..2426    -  rep_origin     f1 ori (sequence partly withheld): f1 bacteriophage origin of replication; arrow indicates direction of (+) strand synthesis
   2453..2557    +  promoter       AmpR promoter: bla
   2559..2916    +  promoter       SV40 promoter: SV40 enhancer and early promoter
   2951..3745    +  CDS            NeoR/KanR: aminoglycoside phosphotransferase from Tn5; aph(3')-II (or nptII); confers resistance to neomycin, kanamycin, and G418 (Geneticin®)
   3766..3918    +  CDS            ble (fragment): BLE_KLEPN - Experimental evidence at protein level: Swiss-Prot protein existence level 1. Binding protein with a strong affinity to the bleomycin family of antibiotics. Binds to CL990; an antimitotic-antibiotic compound. From Klebsiella pneumoniae.
   3977..4024    +  polyA_signal   HSV TK poly(A) signal: herpes simplex virus thymidine kinase polyadenylation signal (Cole and Stacy, 1985)
   4115..4131    -  polyA_signal   bGH poly(A) signal (fragment): bovine growth hormone polyadenylation signal
   4353..4941    +  rep_origin     ori: high-copy-number ColE1/pMB1/pBR322/pUC origin of replication
>Addgene plasmid #209850 | Bet1-GFP | addgene full sequence | sequence record 413651 | Addgene NGS Result
CATGCATTAGTTATTAATAGTAATCAATTACGGGGTCATTAGTTCATAGCCCATATATGGAGTTCCGCGT
TACATAACTTACGGTAAATGGCCCGCCTGGCTGACCGCCCAACGACCCCCGCCCATTGACGTCAATAATG
ACGTATGTTCCCATAGTAACGCCAATAGGGACTTTCCATTGACGTCAATGGGTGGAGTATTTACGGTAAA
CTGCCCACTTGGCAGTACATCAAGTGTATCATATGCCAAGTACGCCCCCTATTGACGTCAATGACGGTAA
ATGGCCCGCCTGGCATTATGCCCAGTACATGACCTTATGGGACTTTCCTACTTGGCAGTACATCTACGTA
TTAGTCATCGCTATTACCATGGTGATGCGGTTTTGGCAGTACATCAATGGGCGTGGATAGCGGTTTGACT
CACGGGGATTTCCAAGTCTCCACCCCATTGACGTCAATGGGAGTTTGTTTTGGCACCAAAATCAACGGGA
CTTTCCAAAATGTCGTAACAACTCCGCCCCATTGACGCAAATGGGCGGTAGGCGTGTACGGTGGGAGGTC
TATATAAGCAGAGCTGGTTTAGTGAACCGTCAGATCCGCTAGCGCTACCGGACTCAGATCTCGAGATGCG
CCGCGCCGGCCTGGGCGAGGGCGTGCCCCCCGGCAACTACGGCAACTACGGCTACGCCAACAGCGGCTAC
AGCGCCTGCGAGGAGGAGAACGAGCGCCTGACCGAGAGCCTGCGCAGCAAGGTGACCGCCATCAAGAGCC
TGAGCATCGAGATCGGCCACGAGGTGAAGACCCAGAACAAGCTGCTGGCCGAGATGGACAGCCAGTTCGA
CAGCACCACCGGCTTCCTGGGCAAGACCATGGGCAAGCTGAAGATCCTGAGCCGCGGCAGCCAGACCAAG
CTGCTGTGCTACATGATGCTGTTCAGCCTGTTCGTGTTCTTCATCATCTACTGGATCATCAAGCTGCGCA
TGGATCCACCGGTCGCCACCATGGTGAGCAAGGGCGAGGAGCTGTTCACCGGGGTGGTGCCCATCCTGGT
CGAGCTGGACGGCGACGTAAACGGCCACAAGTTCAGCGTGTCCGGCGAGGGCGAGGGCGATGCCACCTAC
GGCAAGCTGACCCTGAAGTTCATCTGCACCACCGGCAAGCTGCCCGTGCCCTGGCCCACCCTCGTGACCA
CCCTGACCTACGGCGTGCAGTGCTTCAGCCGCTACCCCGACCACATGAAGCAGCACGACTTCTTCAAGTC
CGCCATGCCCGAAGGCTACGTCCAGGAGCGCACCATCTTCTTCAAGGACGACGGCAACTACAAGACCCGC
GCCGAGGTGAAGTTCGAGGGCGACACCCTGGTGAACCGCATCGAGCTGAAGGGCATCGACTTCAAGGAGG
ACGGCAACATCCTGGGGCACAAGCTGGAGTACAACTACAACAGCCACAACGTCTATATCATGGCCGACAA
GCAGAAGAACGGCATCAAGGTGAACTTCAAGATCCGCCACAACATCGAGGACGGCAGCGTGCAGCTCGCC
GACCACTACCAGCAGAACACCCCCATCGGCGACGGCCCCGTGCTGCTGCCCGACAACCACTACCTGAGCA
CCCAGTCCGCCCTGAGCAAAGACCCCAACGAGAAGCGCGATCACATGGTCCTGCTGGAGTTCGTGACCGC
CGCCGGGATCACTCTCGGCATGGACGAGCTGTACAAGTAAAGCGGCCGCGACTCTAGATCATAATCAGCC
ATACCACATTTGTAGAGGTTTTACTTGCTTTAAAAAACCTCCCACACCTCCCCCTGAACCTGAAACATAA
AATGAATGCAATTGTTGTTGTTAACTTGTTTATTGCAGCTTATAATGGTTACAAATAAAGCAATAGCATC
ACAAATTTCACAAATAAAGCATTTTTTTCACTGCATTCTAGTTGTGGTTTGTCCAAACTCATCAATGTAT
CTTAAGGCGTAAATTGTAAGCGTTAATATTTTGTTAAAATTCGCGTTAAATTTTTGTTAAATCAGCTCAT
TTTTTAACCAATAGGCCGAAATCGGCAAAATCCCTTATAAATCAAAAGAATAGACCGAGATAGGGT
[37 nt withheld, positions 2097-2133]
AAAGAACGTGGACTCCAACGTCAAAGG
[49 nt withheld, positions 2161-2209]
T
[91 nt withheld, positions 2211-2301]
G
[124 nt withheld, positions 2303-2426]
CAGGTGGCACTTTTCGGGGAAATGTGCGCGGAACCCCTATTTGTTTATTTTTCTAAATACATTCAAATAT
GTATCCGCTCATGAGACAATAACCCTGATAAATGCTTCAATAATATTGAAAAAGGAAGAGTCCTGAGGCG
GAAAGAACCAGCTGTGGAATGTGTGTCAGTTAGGGTGTGGAAAGTCCCCAGGCTCCCCAGCAGGCAGAAG
TATGCAAAGCATGCATCTCAATTAGTCAGCAACCAGGTGTGGAAAGTCCCCAGGCTCCCCAGCAGGCAGA
AGTATGCAAAGCATGCATCTCAATTAGTCAGCAACCATAGTCCCGCCCCTAACTCCGCCCATCCCGCCCC
TAACTCCGCCCAGTTCCGCCCATTCTCCGCCCCATGGCTGACTAATTTTTTTTATTTATGCAGAGGCCGA
GGCCGCCTCGGCCTCTGAGCTATTCCAGAAGTAGTGAGGAGGCTTTTTTGGAGGCCTAGGCTTTTGCAAA
GATCGATCAAGAGACAGGATGAGGATCGTTTCGCATGATTGAACAAGATGGATTGCACGCAGGTTCTCCG
GCCGCTTGGGTGGAGAGGCTATTCGGCTATGACTGGGCACAACAGACAATCGGCTGCTCTGATGCCGCCG
TGTTCCGGCTGTCAGCGCAGGGGCGCCCGGTTCTTTTTGTCAAGACCGACCTGTCCGGTGCCCTGAATGA
ACTGCAAGACGAGGCAGCGCGGCTATCGTGGCTGGCCACGACGGGCGTTCCTTGCGCAGCTGTGCTCGAC
GTTGTCACTGAAGCGGGAAGGGACTGGCTGCTATTGGGCGAAGTGCCGGGGCAGGATCTCCTGTCATCTC
ACCTTGCTCCTGCCGAGAAAGTATCCATCATGGCTGATGCAATGCGGCGGCTGCATACGCTTGATCCGGC
TACCTGCCCATTCGACCACCAAGCGAAACATCGCATCGAGCGAGCACGTACTCGGATGGAAGCCGGTCTT
GTCGATCAGGATGATCTGGACGAAGAGCATCAGGGGCTCGCGCCAGCCGAACTGTTCGCCAGGCTCAAGG
CGAGCATGCCCGACGGCGAGGATCTCGTCGTGACCCATGGCGATGCCTGCTTGCCGAATATCATGGTGGA
AAATGGCCGCTTTTCTGGATTCATCGACTGTGGCCGGCTGGGTGTGGCGGACCGCTATCAGGACATAGCG
TTGGCTACCCGTGATATTGCTGAAGAGCTTGGCGGCGAATGGGCTGACCGCTTCCTCGTGCTTTACGGTA
TCGCCGCTCCCGATTCGCAGCGCATCGCCTTCTATCGCCTTCTTGACGAGTTCTTCTGAGCGGGACTCTG
GGGTTCGAAATGACCGACCAAGCGACGCCCAACCTGCCATCACGAGATTTCGATTCCACCGCCGCCTTCT
ATGAAAGGTTGGGCTTCGGAATCGTTTTCCGGGACGCCGGCTGGATGATCCTCCAGCGCGGGGATCTCAT
GCTGGAGTTCTTCGCCCACCCTAGGGGGAGGCTAACTGAAACACGGAAGGAGACAATACCGGAAGGAACC
CGCGCTATGACGGCAATAAAAAGACAGAATAAAACGCACGGTGTTGGGTCGTTTGTTCATAAACGCGGGG
TTCGGTCCCAGGGCTGGCACTCTGTCGATACCCCACCGAGACCCCATTGGGGCCAATACGCCCGCGTTTC
TTCCTTTTCCCCACCCCACCCCCCAAGTTCGGGTGAAGGCCCAGGGCTCGCAGCCAACGTCGGGGCGGCA
GGCCCTGCCATAGCCTCAGGTTACTCATATATACTTTAGATTGATTTAAAACTTCATTTTTAATTTAAAA
GGATCTAGGTGAAGATCCTTTTTGATAATCTCATGACCAAAATCCCTTAACGTGAGTTTTCGTTCCACTG
AGCGTCAGACCCCGTAGAAAAGATCAAAGGATCTTCTTGAGATCCTTTTTTTCTGCGCGTAATCTGCTGC
TTGCAAACAAAAAAACCACCGCTACCAGCGGTGGTTTGTTTGCCGGATCAAGAGCTACCAACTCTTTTTC
CGAAGGTAACTGGCTTCAGCAGAGCGCAGATACCAAATACTGTTCTTCTAGTGTAGCCGTAGTTAGGCCA
CCACTTCAAGAACTCTGTAGCACCGCCTACATACCTCGCTCTGCTAATCCTGTTACCAGTGGCTGCTGCC
AGTGGCGATAAGTCGTGTCTTACCGGGTTGGACTCAAGACGATAGTTACCGGATAAGGCGCAGCGGTCGG
GCTGAACGGGGGGTTCGTGCACACAGCCCAGCTTGGAGCGAACGACCTACACCGAACTGAGATACCTACA
GCGTGAGCTATGAGAAAGCGCCACGCTTCCCGAAGGGAGAAAGGCGGACAGGTATCCGGTAAGCGGCAGG
GTCGGAACAGGAGAGCGCACGAGGGAGCTTCCAGGGGGAAACGCCTGGTATCTTTATAGTCCTGTCGGGT
TTCGCCACCTCTGACTTGAGCGTCGATTTTTGTGATGCTCGTCAGGGGGGCGGAGCCTATGGAAAAACGC
CAGCAACGCGGCCTTTTTACGGTTCCTGGCCTTTTGCTGGCCTTTTGCTCACATGTTCTTTCCTGCGTTA
TCCCCTGATTCTGTGGATAACCGTATTACCGC
